>Addgene plasmid #14250 | pAG425GPD-ccdB-HA | depositor full sequence | sequence record 7913 | Author sequence
GACGAAAGGGCCTCGTGATACGCCTATTTTTATAGGTTAATGTCATGATAATAATGGTTTCTTAGTATGA
TCCAATATCAAAGGAAATGATAGCATTGAAGGATGAGACTAATCCAATTGAGGAGTGGCAGCATATAGAA
CAGCTAAAGGGTAGTGCTGAAGGAAGCATACGATACCCCGCATGGAATGGGATAATATCACAGGAGGTAC
TAGACTACCTTTCATCCTACATAAATAGACGCATATAAGTACGCATTTAAGCATAAACACGCACTATGCC
GTTCTTCTCATGTATATATATATACAGGCAACACGCAGATATAGGTGCGACGTGAACAGTGAGCTGTATG
TGCGCAGCTCGCGTTGCATTTTCGGAAGCGCTCGTTTTCGGAAACGCTTTGAAGTTCCTATTCCGAAGTT
CCTATTCTCTAGAAAGTATAGGAACTTCAGAGCGCTTTTGAAAACCAAAAGCGCTCTGAAGACGCACTTT
CAAAAAACCAAAAACGCACCGGACTGTAACGAGCTACTAAAATATTGCGAATACCGCTTCCACAAACATT
GCTCAAAAGTATCTCTTTGCTATATATCTCTGTGCTATATCCCTATATAACCTACCCATCCACCTTTCGC
TCCTTGAACTTGCATCTAAACTCGACCTCTACATTTTTTATGTTTATCTCTAGTATTACTCTTTAGACAA
AAAAATTGTAGTAAGAACTATTCATAGAGTGAATCGAAAACAATACGAAAATGTAAACATTTCCTATACG
TAGTATATAGAGACAAAATAGAAGAAACCGTTCATAATTTTCTGACCAATGAAGAATCATCAACGCTATC
ACTTTCTGTTCACAAAGTATGCGCAATCCACATCGGTATAGAATATAATCGGGGATGCCTTTATCTTGAA
AAAATGCACCCGCAGCTTCGCTAGTAATCAGTAAACGCGGGAAGTGGAGTCAGGCTTTTTTTATGGAAGA
GAAAATAGACACCAAAGTAGCCTTCTTCTAACCTTAACGGACCTACAGTGCAAAAAGTTATCAAGAGACT
GCATTATAGAGCGCACAAAGGAGAAAAAAAGTAATCTAAGATGCTTTGTTAGAAAAATAGCGCTCTCGGG
ATGCATTTTTGTAGAACAAAAAAGAAGTATAGATTCTTTGTTGGTAAAATAGCGCTCTCGCGTTGCATTT
CTGTTCTGTAAAAATGCAGCTCAGATTCTTTGTTTGAAAAATTAGCGCTCTCGCGTTGCATTTTTGTTTT
ACAAAAATGAAGCACAGATTCTTCGTTGGTAAAATAGCGCTTTCGCGTTGCATTTCTGTTCTGTAAAAAT
GCAGCTCAGATTCTTTGTTTGAAAAATTAGCGCTCTCGCGTTGCATTTTTGTTCTACAAAATGAAGCACA
GATGCTTCGTTCAGGTGGCACTTTTCGGGGAAATGTGCGCGGAACCCCTATTTGTTTATTTTTCTAAATA
CATTCAAATATGTATCCGCTCATGAGACAATAACCCTGATAAATGCTTCAATAATATTGAAAAAGGAAGA
GTATGAGTATTCAACATTTCCGTGTCGCCCTTATTCCCTTTTTTGCGGCATTTTGCCTTCCTGTTTTTGC
TCACCCAGAAACGCTGGTGAAAGTAAAAGATGCTGAAGATCAGTTGGGTGCACGAGTGGGTTACATCGAA
CTGGATCTCAACAGCGGTAAGATCCTTGAGAGTTTTCGCCCCGAAGAACGTTTTCCAATGATGAGCACTT
TTAAAGTTCTGCTATGTGGCGCGGTATTATCCCGTATTGACGCCGGGCAAGAGCAACTCGGTCGCCGCAT
ACACTATTCTCAGAATGACTTGGTTGAGTACTCACCAGTCACAGAAAAGCATCTTACGGATGGCATGACA
GTAAGAGAATTATGCAGTGCTGCCATAACCATGAGTGATAACACTGCGGCCAACTTACTTCTGACAACGA
TCGGAGGACCGAAGGAGCTAACCGCTTTTTTGCACAACATGGGGGATCATGTAACTCGCCTTGATCGTTG
GGAACCGGAGCTGAATGAAGCCATACCAAACGACGAGCGTGACACCACGATGCCTGTAGCAATGGCAACA
ACGTTGCGCAAACTATTAACTGGCGAACTACTTACTCTAGCTTCCCGGCAACAATTAATAGACTGGATGG
AGGCGGATAAAGTTGCAGGACCACTTCTGCGCTCGGCCCTTCCGGCTGGCTGGTTTATTGCTGATAAATC
TGGAGCCGGTGAGCGTGGGTCTCGCGGTATCATTGCAGCACTGGGGCCAGATGGTAAGCCCTCCCGTATC
GTAGTTATCTACACGACGGGGAGTCAGGCAACTATGGATGAACGAAATAGACAGATCGCTGAGATAGGTG
CCTCACTGATTAAGCATTGGTAACTGTCAGACCAAGTTTACTCATATATACTTTAGATTGATTTAAAACT
TCATTTTTAATTTAAAAGGATCTAGGTGAAGATCCTTTTTGATAATCTCATGACCAAAATCCCTTAACGT
GAGTTTTCGTTCCACTGAGCGTCAGACCCCGTAGAAAAGATCAAAGGATCTTCTTGAGATCCTTTTTTTC
TGCGCGTAATCTGCTGCTTGCAAACAAAAAAACCACCGCTACCAGCGGTGGTTTGTTTGCCGGATCAAGA
GCTACCAACTCTTTTTCCGAAGGTAACTGGCTTCAGCAGAGCGCAGATACCAAATACTGTCCTTCTAGTG
TAGCCGTAGTTAGGCCACCACTTCAAGAACTCTGTAGCACCGCCTACATACCTCGCTCTGCTAATCCTGT
TACCAGTGGCTGCTGCCAGTGGCGATAAGTCGTGTCTTACCGGGTTGGACTCAAGACGATAGTTACCGGA
TAAGGCGCAGCGGTCGGGCTGAACGGGGGGTTCGTGCACACAGCCCAGCTTGGAGCGAACGACCTACACC
GAACTGAGATACCTACAGCGTGAGCTATGAGAAAGCGCCACGCTTCCCGAAGGGAGAAAGGCGGACAGGT
ATCCGGTAAGCGGCAGGGTCGGAACAGGAGAGCGCACGAGGGAGCTTCCAGGGGGAAACGCCTGGTATCT
TTATAGTCCTGTCGGGTTTCGCCACCTCTGACTTGAGCGTCGATTTTTGTGATGCTCGTCAGGGGGGCGG
AGCCTATGGAAAAACGCCAGCAACGCGGCCTTTTTACGGTTCCTGGCCTTTTGCTGGCCTTTTGCTCACA
TGTTCTTTCCTGCGTTATCCCCTGATTCTGTGGATAACCGTATTACCGCCTTTGAGTGAGCTGATACCGC
TCGCCGCAGCCGAACGACCGAGCGCAGCGAGTCAGTGAGCGAGGAAGCGGAAGAGCGCCCAATACGCAAA
CCGCCTCTCCCCGCGCGTTGGCCGATTCATTAATGCAGCTGGCACGACAGGTTTCCCGACTGGAAAGCGG
GCAGTGAGCGCAACGCAATTAATGTGAGTTACCTCACTCATTAGGCACCCCAGGCTTTACACTTTATGCT
TCCGGCTCCTATGTTGTGTGGAATTGTGAGCGGATAACAATTTCACACAGGAAACAGCTATGACCATGAT
TACGCCAAGCGCGCAATTAACCCTCACTAAAGGGAACAAAAGCTGGAGCTCTTCGAGTTTATCATTATCA
ATACTCGCCATTTCAAAGAATACGTAAATAATTAATAGTAGTGATTTTCCTAACTTTATTTAGTCAAAAA
ATTAGCCTTTTAATTCTGCTGTAACCCGTACATGCCCAAAATAGGGGGCGGGTTACACAGAATATATAAC
ACCGAAGGTGCCTGGGTGAACAGGTTTATTCCTGGCATCCACTAAATATAATGGAGCCCGCTTTTTAAGC
TGGCATCCAGAAAAAAAAAGAATCCCAGCACCAAAATATTGTTTTCTTCACCAACCATCAGTTCATAGGT
CCATTCTCTTAGCGCAACTACAGAGAACAGGGGCACAAACAGGCAAAAAACGGGCACAACCTCAATGGAG
TGATGCAACCTGCCTGGAGTAAATGATGACACAAGGCAATTGACCCACGCATGTATCTATCTCATTTTCT
TACACCTTCTATTACCTTCTGCTCTCTCTGATTTGGAAAAAGCTGAAAAAAAAGGTTGAAACCAGTTCCC
TGAAATTATTCCCCTACTTGACTAATAAGTATATAAAGACGGTAGGTATTGATTGTAATTCTGTAAATCT
ATTTCTTAAACTTCTTAAATTCTACTTTTATAGTTAGTCTTTTTTTTAGTTTTAAAACACCAGAACTTAG
TTTCGACGGATTCTAGAACTAGTGGATCCCCCATCACAAGTTTGTACAAAAAAGCTGAACGAGAAACGTA
AAATGATATAAATATCAATATATTAAATTAGATTTTGCATAAAAAACAGACTACATAATACTGTAAAACA
CAACATATCCAGTCACTATGGCGGCCGCATTAGGCACCCCAGGCTTTACACTTTATGCTTCCGGCTCGTA
TAATGTGTGGATTTTGAGTTAGGATCCGTCGAGATTTTCAGGAGCTAAGGAAGCTAAAATGGAGAAAAAA
ATCACTGGATATACCACCGTTGATATATCCCAATGGCATCGTAAAGAACATTTTGAGGCATTTCAGTCAG
TTGCTCAATGTACCTATAACCAGACCGTTCAGCTGGATATTACGGCCTTTTTAAAGACCGTAAAGAAAAA
TAAGCACAAGTTTTATCCGGCCTTTATTCACATTCTTGCCCGCCTGATGAATGCTCATCCGGAATTCCGT
ATGGCAATGAAAGACGGTGAGCTGGTGATATGGGATAGTGTTCACCCTTGTTACACCGTTTTCCATGAGC
AAACTGAAACGTTTTCATCGCTCTGGAGTGAATACCACGACGATTTCCGGCAGTTTCTACACATATATTC
GCAAGATGTGGCGTGTTACGGTGAAAACCTGGCCTATTTCCCTAAAGGGTTTATTGAGAATATGTTTTTC
GTCTCAGCCAATCCCTGGGTGAGTTTCACCAGTTTTGATTTAAACGTGGCCAATATGGACAACTTCTTCG
CCCCCGTTTTCACCATGGGCAAATATTATACGCAAGGCGACAAGGTGCTGATGCCGCTGGCGATTCAGGT
TCATCATGCCGTCTGTGATGGCTTCCATGTCGGCAGAATGCTTAATGAATTACAACAGTACTGCGATGAG
TGGCAGGGCGGGGCGTAAACGCCGCGTGGATCCGGCTTACTAAAAGCCAGATAACAGTATGCGTATTTGC
GCGCTGATTTTTGCGGTATAAGAATATATACTGATATGTATACCCGAAGTATGTCAAAAAGAGGTATGCT
ATGAAGCAGCGTATTACAGTGACAGTTGACAGCGACAGCTATCAGTTGCTCAAGGCATATATGATGTCAA
TATCTCCGGTCTGGTAAGCACAACCATGCAGAATGAAGCCCGTCGTCTGCGTGCCGAACGCTGGAAAGCG
GAAAATCAGGAAGGGATGGCTGAGGTCGCCCGGTTTATTGAAATGAACGGCTCTTTTGCTGACGAGAACA
GGGGCTGGTGAAATGCAGTTTAAGGTTTACACCTATAAAAGAGAGAGCCGTTATCGTCTGTTTGTGGATG
TACAGAGTGATATTATTGACACGCCCGGGCGACGGATGGTGATCCCCCTGGCCAGTGCACGTCTGCTGTC
AGATAAAGTCTCCCGTGAACTTTACCCGGTGGTGCATATCGGGGATGAAAGCTGGCGCATGATGACCACC
GATATGGCCAGTGTGCCGGTCTCCGTTATCGGGGAAGAAGTGGCTGATCTCAGCCACCGCGAAAATGACA
TCAAAAACGCCATTAACCTGATGTTCTGGGGAATATAAATGTCAGGCTCCCTTATACACAGCCAGTCTGC
AGGTCGACCATAGTGACTGGATATGTTGTGTTTTACAGTATTATGTAGTCTGTTTTTTATGCAAAATCTA
ATTTAATATATTGATATTTATATCATTTTACGTTTCTCGTTCAGCTTTCTTGTACAAAGTGGTGATGGGC
TGCAGGAATTCGATATCAAGCTTAGGTGGAATGTACCCATACGATGTTCCTGACTATGCGGGCTATCCCT
ATGACGTCCCGGACTATGCAGGATCCTATCCATATGACGTTCCAGATTACGCTGCTCAGTGCTAACTCGA
GTCATGTAATTAGTTATGTCACGCTTACATTCACGCCCTCCCCCCACATCCGCTCTAACCGAAAAGGAAG
GAGTTAGACAACCTGAAGTCTAGGTCCCTATTTATTTTTTTATAGTTATGTTAGTATTAAGAACGTTATT
TATATTTCAAATTTTTCTTTTTTTTCTGTACAGACGCGTGTACGCATGTAACATTATACTGAAAACCTTG
CTTGAGAAGGTTTTGGGACGCTCGAAGGCTTTAATTTGCGGCCGGTACCCAATTCGCCCTATAGTGAGTC
GTATTACGCGCGCTCACTGGCCGTCGTTTTACAACGTCGTGACTGGGAAAACCCTGGCGTTACCCAACTT
AATCGCCTTGCAGCACATCCCCCTTTCGCCAGCTGGCGTAATAGCGAAGAGGCCCGCACCGATCGCCCTT
CCCAACAGTTGCGCAGCCTGAATGGCGAATGGCGCG
[124 nt withheld, positions 6617-6740]
C
[91 nt withheld, positions 6742-6832]
A
[49 nt withheld, positions 6834-6882]
CCTTTGACGTTGGAGTCCACGTTCTTT
[37 nt withheld, positions 6910-6946]
ACCCTATCTCGGTCTATTCTTTTGATTTATAAGGGATTTTGCCGATTTCGGCCTATTGGTTAAAAAATGA
GCTGATTTAACAAAAATTTAACGCGAATTTTAACAAAATATTAACGTTTACAATTTCCTGATGCGGTATT
TTCTCCTTACGCATCTGTGCGGTATTTCACACCGCATATCGACGGTCGAGGAGAACTTCTAGTATATCCA
CATACCTAATATTATTGCCTTATTAAAAATGGAATCCCAACAATTACATCAAAATCCACATTCTCTTCAA
AATCAATTGTCCTGTACTTCCTTGTTCATGTGTGTTCAAAAACGTTATATTTATAGGATAATTATACTCT
ATTTCTCAACAAGTAATTGGTTGTTTGGCCGAGCGGTCTAAGGCGCCTGATTCAAGAAATATCTTGACCG
CAGTTAACTGTGGGAATACTCAGGTATCGTAAGATGCAAGAGTTCGAATCTCTTAGCAACCATTATTTTT
TTCCTCAACATAACGAGAACACACAGGGGCGCTATCGCACAGAATCAAATTCGATGACTGGAAATTTTTT
GTTAATTTCAGAGGTCGCCTGACGCATATACCTTTTTCAACTGAAAAATTGGGAGAAAAAGGAAAGGTGA
GAGGCCGGAACCGGCTTTTCATATAGAATAGAGAAGCGTTCATGACTAAATGCTTGCATCACAATACTTG
AAGTTGACAATATTATTTAAGGACCTATTGTTTTTTCCAATAGGTGGTTAGCAATCGTCTTACTTTCTAA
CTTTTCTTACCTTTTACATTTCAGCAATATATATATATATTTCAAGGATATACCATTCTAATGTCTGCCC
CTATGTCTGCCCCTAAGAAGATCGTCGTTTTGCCAGGTGACCACGTTGGTCAAGAAATCACAGCCGAAGC
CATTAAGGTTCTTAAAGCTATTTCTGATGTTCGTTCCAATGTCAAGTTCGATTTCGAAAATCATTTAATT
GGTGGTGCTGCTATCGATGCTACAGGTGTCCCACTTCCAGATGAGGCGCTGGAAGCCTCCAAGAAGGTTG
ATGCCGTTTTGTTAGGTGCTGTGGCTGGTCCTAAATGGGGTACCGGTAGTGTTAGACCTGAACAAGGTTT
ACTAAAAATCCGTAAAGAACTTCAATTGTACGCCAACTTAAGACCATGTAACTTTGCATCCGACTCTCTT
TTAGACTTATCTCCAATCAAGCCACAATTTGCTAAAGGTACTGACTTCGTTGTTGTCAGAGAATTAGTGG
GAGGTATTTACTTTGGTAAGAGAAAGGAAGACGATGGTGATGGTGTCGCTTGGGATAGTGAACAATACAC
CGTTCCAGAAGTGCAAAGAATCACAAGAATGGCCGCTTTCATGGCCCTACAACATGAGCCACCATTGCCT
ATTTGGTCCTTGGATAAAGCTAATCTTTTGGCCTCTTCAAGATTATGGAGAAAAACTGTGGAGGAAACCA
TCAAGAACGAATTCCCTACATTGAAGGTTCAACATCAATTGATTGATTCTGCCGCCATGATCCTAGTTAA
GAACCCAACCCACCTAAATGGTATTATAATCACCAGCAACATGTTTGGTGATATCATCTCCGATGAAGCC
TCCGTTATCCCAGGTTCCTTGGGTTTGTTGCCATCTGCGTCCTTGGCCTCTTTGCCAGACAAGAACACCG
CATTTGGTTTGTACGAACCATGCCACGGTTCTGCTCCAGATTTGCCAAAGAATAAGGTTGACCCTATCGC
CACTATCTTGTCTGCTGCAATGATGTTGAAATTGTCATTGAACTTGCCTGAAGAAGGTAAGGCCATTGAA
GATGCAGTTAAAAAGGTTTTGGATGCAGGTATCAGAACTGGTGATTTAGGTGGTTCCAACAGTACCACCG
AAGTCGGTGATGCTGTCGCCGAAGAAGTTAAGAAAATCCTTGCTTAAAAAGATTCTCTTTTTTTATGATA
TTTGTACATAAACTTTATAAATGAAATTCATAATAGAAACGACACGAAATTACAAAATGGAATATGTTCA
TAGGGTAGACGAAACTATATACGCAATCTACATACATTTATCAAGAAGGAGAAAAAGGAGGATAGTAAAG
GAATACAGGTAAGCAAATTGATACTAATGGCTCAACGTGATAAGGAAAAAGAATTGCACTTTAACATTAA
TATTGACAAGGAGGAGGGCACCACACAAAAAGTTAGGTGTAACAGAAAATCATGAAACTACGATTCCTAA
TTTGATATTGGAGGATTTTCTCTAAAAAAAAAAAAATACAACAAATAAAAAACACTCAATGACCTGACCA
TTTGATGGAGTTTAAGTCAATACCTTCTTGAAGCATTTCCCATAATGGTGAAAGTTCCCTCAAGAATTTT
ACTCTGTCAGAAACGGCCTTACGACGTAGTCGATATGGTGCACTCTCAGTACAATCTGCTCTGATGCCGC
ATAGTTAAGCCAGCCCCGACACCCGCCAACACCCGCTGACGCGCCCTGACGGGCTTGTCTGCTCCCGGCA
TCCGCTTACAGACAAGCTGTGACCGTCTCCGGGAGCTGCATGTGTCAGAGGTTTTCACCGTCATCACCGA
AACGCGCGA
Features (pLannotate 1.2.2; 31 found; start..end, strand, type, name):
     69..1411    +  rep_origin     2μ ori: yeast 2μ plasmid origin of replication
   1438..1542    +  promoter       AmpR promoter: bla
   1543..2403    +  CDS            AmpR: β-lactamase; bla; confers resistance to ampicillin, carbenicillin, and related antibiotics
   2574..3162    +  rep_origin     ori: high-copy-number ColE1/pMB1/pBR322/pUC origin of replication
   3345..3437    +  CDS            lacI (fragment): lac repressor; lacI; The lac repressor binds to the lac operator to inhibit transcription in E. coli. This inhibition can be relieved by adding lactose or isopropyl-β-D-thiogalactopyranoside (IPTG).
   3450..3471    +  protein_bind   CAP binding site: CAP binding activates transcription in the presence of cAMP. E. coli catabolite activator protein
   3486..3516    +  promoter       lac promoter: promoter for the E. coli lac operon
   3524..3540    +  protein_bind   lac operator: The lac repressor binds to the lac operator to inhibit transcription in E. coli. This inhibition can be relieved by adding lactose or isopropyl-β-D-thiogalactopyranoside (IPTG). lac repressor encoded by lacI
   3585..3603    +  promoter       T3 promoter: promoter for bacteriophage T3 RNA polymerase
   3632..4276    +  promoter       GAP promoter: S. cerevisiae TDH3; promoter for glyceraldehyde-3-phosphate dehydrogenase
   4282..4302    +  misc_feature   MCS (fragment): pBluescript multiple cloning site
   4306..4430    +  protein_bind   attR1: mutant version of attR; recombination site for the Gateway® LR reaction LR Clonase™
   4455..4485    +  promoter       lac UV5 promoter: E. coli lac promoter with an "up" mutation
   4509..4538    +  promoter       cat promoter (fragment): promoter of the E. coli cat gene encoding chloramphenicol acetyltransferase
   4539..5198    +  CDS            CmR: chloramphenicol acetyltransferase; cat; confers resistance to chloramphenicol
   5380..5538    +  CDS            ccdA (fragment): CCDA_ECO57 - Also known as H, letA. Experimental evidence at protein level: Swiss-Prot protein existence level 1. Antitoxin component of a type II toxin-antitoxin (TA) system which inhibits the post-segregational killing (PSK) of plasmid-free cells, also referred to as a plasmid addiction system. Binds to and blocks the activity of CcdB; will also remove bound CcdB protein from the CcdB-GyrA complex by forming a CcdA-CcdB complex, a process termed rejuvenation. Functions as a transcriptional corepressor for the ccdAB operon, repression also requires CcdB (By similarity). From Escherichia coli
   5543..5845    +  CDS            ccdB: CCDB_ECOLI - Also known as G, letB, letD. Experimental evidence at protein level: Swiss-Prot protein existence level 1. Toxic component of a type II toxin-antitoxin (TA) system, functioning in plasmid maintainence. Responsible for the post- segregational killing (PSK) of plasmid-free cells, also referred to as a plasmid addiction system. Half-life of over 2 hours. Cell killing by CcdB is accompanied by filamentation, defects in chromosome and plasmid segregation, defects in cell division, formation of anucleate cells, decreased DNA synthesis and plasmid loss. Interferes with the activity of DN
   5889..6013    -  protein_bind   attR2: mutant version of attR; recombination site for the Gateway® LR reaction LR Clonase™
   6017..6044    +  misc_feature   MCS (fragment): pBluescript multiple cloning site
   6054..6143    +  CDS            3xHA: three tandem HA epitope tags
   6162..6409    +  terminator     CYC1 terminator: S. cerevisiae CYC1; transcription terminator for CYC1
   6428..6446    -  promoter       T7 promoter: promoter for bacteriophage T7 RNA polymerase
   6454..6609    +  CDS            lacZα (fragment): LacZα fragment of β-galactosidase; lacZ fragment
   6617..7072    +  rep_origin     f1 ori (sequence partly withheld): f1 bacteriophage origin of replication; arrow indicates direction of (+) strand synthesis
   7073..7125    -  misc_feature   bom (fragment): basis of mobility region from pBR322
   7155..7232    +  CDS            YO192_YEAST (fragment): Experimental evidence at protein level: Swiss-Prot protein existence level 1. From Saccharomyces cerevisiae (strain ATCC 204508 / S288c) (Baker's yeast).
   7372..7776    +  promoter       LEU2 promoter: S. cerevisiae LEU2
   7789..8883    +  CDS            LEU2: 3-isopropylmalate dehydrogenase, required for leucine biosynthesis; S. cerevisiae LEU2; yeast auxotrophic marker
   9245..9346    -  CDS            NFS1 (fragment): NFS1_YEAST - Also known as SPL1 From Saccharomyces cerevisiae (strain ATCC 204508 / S288c) (Baker's yeast).
   9359..9409    -  misc_feature   bom (fragment): basis of mobility region from pBR322
   9511..1       -  CDS            rop (fragment) (across the origin): Rop protein, which maintains plasmids at low copy number; rop
