[The description below was written by a language model from this plasmid's Addgene catalogue record and pLannotate feature annotations shown in this document.]
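Description:
pAG425GPD-ccdB-HA is an empty Gateway destination vector for constitutive protein expression in Saccharomyces cerevisiae, built on the pRS425 shuttle backbone. It is a 2-micron plasmid: the yeast 2μ origin supports episomal, multicopy maintenance, and the LEU2 marker with its own promoter allows selection by leucine prototrophy in leu2 strains. For propagation in E. coli it carries a ColE1/pUC-type origin and the β-lactamase gene for ampicillin resistance, along with an f1 origin and the remnants of the pBluescript-derived lacZα/MCS region, including flanking T3 and T7 promoters.

The expression unit consists of the strong constitutive GPD (TDH3, annotated as GAP) promoter, a Gateway cassette bounded by attR1 and attR2, a 3xHA epitope tag and the CYC1 transcription terminator. The cassette contains a chloramphenicol acetyltransferase gene and the ccdB toxin gene. Because CcdB poisons DNA gyrase in ordinary E. coli, the unrecombined vector has to be kept in a ccdB-tolerant strain under combined ampicillin and chloramphenicol selection. In an LR Clonase reaction with an attL-flanked entry clone, the cassette is swapped for the gene of interest, and loss of ccdB provides counter-selection against parental plasmid in standard hosts. An open reading frame transferred without a stop codon and in the correct frame reads through attR2-derived sequence into the triple HA tag, giving a C-terminally tagged protein suitable for detection or immunoprecipitation with anti-HA antibodies.

The plasmid belongs to a suite of yeast Gateway vectors designed for high-throughput genetic analysis, and no insert is present. The depositor notes that the full sequence is a reference and may not match the physical plasmid exactly.
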