Addgene plasmid #14250: pAG425GPD-ccdB-HA
Purpose: (Empty Backbone)
Depositing lab: Susan Lindquist. Depositing organization: Whitehead Institute for Biomedical Research. Publication: A suite of Gateway cloning vectors for high-throughput genetic analysis in Saccharomyces cerevisiae. Alberti S, Gitler AD, Lindquist S. Yeast. 2007 Oct . 24(10):913-9. 10.1002/yea.1502 PubMed 17583893.
Backbone
  Vector backbone: pRS425
  Vector type: Yeast Expression ; Gateway Destination
  Selectable markers: LEU2
Growth in bacteria
  Bacterial resistance: Chloramphenicol and Ampicillin, 25 & 100 μg/mL
  Growth temperature: 37°C
  Growth strain: ccdB Survival
  Growth instructions: DB3.1, ccdB Survival
  Copy number: Unknown
Gene/Insert
  Gene/Insert name: None
  Tag / fusion protein: 3HA (C terminal on backbone)
  Cloning method: Gateway Cloning
  Sequencing primers: 5′ GPDPro_F
Terms and licenses: Academic/Nonprofit Terms; Industry Terms: Not Available to Industry
Depositor comments: Type of plasmid: 2-micron. This plasmid contains the Gateway technology from Invitrogen; Invitrogen requires purchasing of Gateway Clonase for carrying out the Gateway recombinational cloning reaction http://www.invitrogen.com Please note that the full plasmid sequence is provided as a reference only, and may not match the exact sequence of the plasmid.
How to cite: pAG425GPD-ccdB-HA was a gift from Susan Lindquist (Addgene plasmid # 14250 ; http://n2t.net/addgene:14250 ; RRID:Addgene_14250)
