>Addgene plasmid #14250 | pAG425GPD-ccdB-HA | addgene partial sequence | sequence record 20707 | 14250 with pRS_marker
AGGGAACTTTCACCATTATGGGAAATGGTTCAAGAAGGTATTGACTTAAACTCCATCAAATGGTCAGGTC
ATTGAGTGTTTTTTATTTGTTGTATTTTTTTTTTTTTAGAGAAAATCCTCCAATATATAAATTAGGAATC
ATAGTTTCATGATTTTCTGTTACACCTAACTTTTTGTGTGGTGCCCTCCTCCTTGTCAATATTAATGTTA
AAGTGCAATTCTTTTTCCTTATCACGTTGAGCCATTAGTATCAATTTGCTTACCTGTATTCCTTTACATC
CTCCTTTTTCTCCTTCTTGATAAATGTATGTAGATTGCGTATATAGTTTCGTCTACCCTATGAACATATT
CCATTTTGTAATTTCGTGTCGTTTCTATTATGAATTTCATTTATAAAGTTTATGTACAAATATCATAAAA
AAAGAGAATCTTTTTAAGCAAGGATTTTCTTAACTTCTTCGGCGACAGCATCACCGACTTCGGTGGTACT
GTTGGAACCACCTAAATCACCAGTTCTGATACCTGCATCCAAAACCTTTTTAACTGCATCTTCAATGGCC
TTACCTTCTTCAGGCAAGTTCAATGACAATTTCAACA
