>Addgene plasmid #14250 | pAG425GPD-ccdB-HA | addgene partial sequence | sequence record 20708 | 14250 with GW5
AGCATAAAGTGTAAAGCCTGGGGGTGCCTAATGCGGCCGCCATAGTGACTGGATATGTTGTGTTTTACAG
TATTATGTAGTCTGTTTTTTATGCAAAATCTAATTTAATATATTGATATTTATATCATTTTACGTTTCTC
GTTCAGCTTTTTTGTACAAACTTGTGATGGGGGATCCACTAGTTCTAGAATCCGTCGAAACTAAGTTCTG
GTGTTTTAAAACTAAAAAAAAGACTAACTATAAAAGTAGAATTTAAGAAGTTTAAGAAATAGATTTACAG
AATTACAATCAATACCTACCGTCTTTATATACTTATTAGTCAAGTAGGGGAATAATTTCAGGGAACTGGT
TTCAACCTTTTTTTTCAGCTTTTTCCAAATCAGAGAGAGCAGAAGGTAATAGAAGGTGTAAGAAAATGAG
ATAGATACATGCGTGGGTCAATTGCCTTGTGTCATCATTTACTCCAGGCAGGTTGCATCACTCCATTGAG
GTTGTGCCCGTTTTTTGCCTGTTTGTGCCCCTGTTCTCTGTAGTTGCGCTAAGAGAATGGACCTATGAAC
TGATGGTTGGTGAAGAAAACAATATTTTGGTGCTGGGATTCTTTTTTTTTCTGGATGCCAGCTTAAAAAG
CGGGCTCCATTATATTTAGTGGATGCCAGGAATAAACTGTTCACCCAGACACCTACGATGTTATATATT
