>Addgene plasmid #14250 | pAG425GPD-ccdB-HA | addgene partial sequence | sequence record 20709 | 14250 with GW3
CGGGGAAGAAGTGGCTGATCTCAGCCACCGCGAAAATGACATCAAAAACGCCATTAACCTGATGTTCTGG
GGAATATAAATGTCAGGCTCCCTTATACACAGCCAGTCTGCAGGTCGACCATAGTGACTGGATATGTTGT
GTTTTACAGTATTATGTAGTCTGTTTTTTATGCAAAATCTAATTTAATATATTGATATTTATATCATTTT
ACGTTTCTCGTTCAGCTTTCTTGTACAAAGTGGTGATGGGCTGCAGGAATTCGATATCAAGCTTAGGTGG
AATGTACCCATACGATGTTCCTGACTATGCGGGCTATCCCTATGACGTCCCGGACTATGCAGGATCCTAT
CCATATGACGTTCCAGATTACGCTGCTCAGTGCTAACTCGAGTCATGTAATTAGTTATGTCACGCTTACA
TTCACGCCCTCCCCCCACATCCGCTCTAACCGAAAAGGAAGGAGTTAGACAACCTGAAGTCTAGGTCCCT
ATTTATTTTTTTATAGTTATGTTAGTATTAAGAACGTTATTTATATTTCAAATTTTTCTTTTTTTTCTGT
ACAGACGCGTGTACGCATGTAACATTATACTGAAAACCTTGCTTGAGAAGGTTTTGGGACGCTCGAAGGC
TTTAATTTGCGGCCGGTACCCAATTCGCCCTATAGTGAGTCGTATTACGCGCGCTCACTGGCCGTCGTTT
